Addgene plasmid #207510: pGEL686
Purpose: ePPE for prime editing in rice
Depositing lab: Yong Zhang. Depositing organization: Southwest University (SWU). Publication: An improved plant prime editor for efficient generation of multiple-nucleotide variations and structural variations in rice. Zhong Z, Fan T, He Y, Liu S, Zheng X, Xu Y, Ren J, Yuan H, Xu Z, Zhang Y. Plant Commun. 2024 May 14:100976. doi: 10.1016/j.xplc.2024.100976. PubMed 38751122.
Backbone
  Vector backbone: pGEL686
  Backbone size w/o insert (bp): 17666
  Modifications to backbone: ZmUbi derived zCas9 (H840A)-NC-M-MLV-deltaRH , terminated by AtHsp. sgRNA driven by OsU6-26 promoter
  Vector type: Plant Expression, CRISPR, Synthetic Biology
  Selectable markers: Hygromycin
Growth in bacteria
  Bacterial resistance: Kanamycin, 50 μg/mL
  Growth temperature: 37°C
  Growth strain: ccdB Survival
  Copy number: High Copy
Gene/Insert
  Gene/Insert name: zCas9 (H840A)-NC-M-MLV RT-deltaRH
  Species: Synthetic
  Insert size (bp): 1951
Terms and licenses: Academic/Nonprofit Terms; Industry Terms: Not Available to Industry
Depositor comments: Please Note: This plasmid contains an IS4-like element inserted downstream of KanR. This is not expected to impact plasmid function.
How to cite: pGEL686 was a gift from Yong Zhang (Addgene plasmid # 207510 ; http://n2t.net/addgene:207510 ; RRID:Addgene_207510)
