[The description below was written by a language model from this plasmid's Addgene catalogue record and pLannotate feature annotations shown in this document.]
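Description:
pGEL686 is a plant binary T-DNA vector carrying an engineered plant prime editor (ePPE) for prime editing in rice. Its backbone has the architecture of a pCAMBIA-type Agrobacterium vector. Nopaline-type left and right T-DNA border repeats flank the plant cargo. The pVS1 oriV with RepA and StaA supports replication and stable maintenance in Agrobacterium, and a high-copy ColE1/pMB1 origin with the pBR322 bom site serves propagation in E. coli. Bacterial selection is by kanamycin (aphA-3). The depositor notes an IS4-like element inserted downstream of KanR, which is consistent with the annotated RNA-OUT feature and is not expected to affect function. It probably also explains why the sequenced record is longer than the stated backbone size.

Within the T-DNA, the maize polyubiquitin (ZmUbi) promoter drives a single fusion protein terminated by the Arabidopsis HSP18.2 terminator. The fusion consists of a Cas9 H840A nickase (zCas9), a nucleocapsid (NC) module, and an M-MLV reverse transcriptase lacking its RNase H domain. The nickase cuts one strand at the target, and the reverse transcriptase copies the edit encoded in a pegRNA into the genome. According to the record, the guide RNA is expressed from an OsU6-26 promoter, although this promoter and the scaffold are not annotated in the feature table. Downstream of the editor lies a ccdB counter-selection cassette with a ccdA fragment. This presumably marks the site replaced when a guide is cloned in, and it explains the need for a ccdB-tolerant host strain. Transformed plant cells are selected with hygromycin, using HygR under an enhanced CaMV 35S promoter with a CaMV poly(A) signal. The associated work applies the construct to generating multiple-nucleotide and structural variations in rice.
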