Features (pLannotate 1.2.2; 22 found; start..end, strand, type, name):
      8..2006    +  promoter       Ubi promoter: maize polyubiquitin gene promoter
   2019..6122    +  CDS            cas9: CAS9_STRP1 - Also known as csn1 From Streptococcus pyogenes serotype M1.
   6183..8033    +  CDS            gag-pol (fragment): POL_MLVMS - Experimental evidence at protein level: Swiss-Prot protein existence level 1. [Integrase]: Catalyzes viral DNA integration into the host chromosome, by performing a series of DNA cutting and joining reactions. This enzyme activity takes place after virion entry into a cell and reverse transcription of the RNA genome in dsDNA. The first step in the integration process is 3' processing. This step requires a complex comprising the viral genome, matrix protein and integrase. This complex is called the pre-integration complex (PIC). The integrase protein removes 2 nucleotides from each
   8075..8323    +  terminator     HSP terminator: efficient transcription terminator from the Arabidopsis thaliana heat shock protein 18.2 gene (Nagaya et al., 2010)
   8588..8890    -  CDS            ccdB: CCDB_ECOLI - Also known as G, letB, letD. Experimental evidence at protein level: Swiss-Prot protein existence level 1. Toxic component of a type II toxin-antitoxin (TA) system, functioning in plasmid maintainence. Responsible for the post- segregational killing (PSK) of plasmid-free cells, also referred to as a plasmid addiction system. Half-life of over 2 hours. Cell killing by CcdB is accompanied by filamentation, defects in chromosome and plasmid segregation, defects in cell division, formation of anucleate cells, decreased DNA synthesis and plasmid loss. Interferes with the activity of DN
   8895..9053    -  CDS            ccdA (fragment): CCDA_ECO57 - Also known as H, letA. Experimental evidence at protein level: Swiss-Prot protein existence level 1. Antitoxin component of a type II toxin-antitoxin (TA) system which inhibits the post-segregational killing (PSK) of plasmid-free cells, also referred to as a plasmid addiction system. Binds to and blocks the activity of CcdB; will also remove bound CcdB protein from the CcdB-GyrA complex by forming a CcdA-CcdB complex, a process termed rejuvenation. Functions as a transcriptional corepressor for the ccdAB operon, repression also requires CcdB (By similarity). From Escherichia coli
   9144..9209    -  intron         PDK intron (fragment): pdk; modified pyruvate orthophosphate dikinase intron from Flaveria trinervia 3.0
   9221..9242    -  protein_bind   attB2 (fragment): mutant version of attB; recombination site for the Gateway® BP reaction BP Clonase™
   9275..9299    +  misc_feature   RB T-DNA repeat: right border repeat from nopaline C58 T-DNA
   9639..10040   +  CDS            Y4CG_SINFN (fragment): Protein inferred from homology: Swiss-Prot protein existence level 3. From Sinorhizobium fredii (strain NBRC 101917 / NGR234).
  10600..11229   +  CDS            pVS1 StaA: stability protein from the Pseudomonas plasmid pVS1 (Heeb et al., 2000)
  11658..12731   +  CDS            pVS1 RepA: replication protein from the Pseudomonas plasmid pVS1 (Heeb et al., 2000)
  12797..12991   +  rep_origin     pVS1 oriV: origin of replication for the Pseudomonas plasmid pVS1 (Heeb et al., 2000)
  13194..13233   +  CDS            rop (fragment): Rop protein, which maintains plasmids at low copy number; rop
  13325..13465   +  misc_feature   bom: basis of mobility region from pBR322
  13651..14239   -  rep_origin     ori: high-copy-number ColE1/pMB1/pBR322/pUC origin of replication
  14347..14416   -  ncRNA          RNA-OUT: Accession: RF00240 - RNA-OUT
  15664..16458   -  CDS            KanR: aminoglycoside phosphotransferase; aphA-3; confers resistance to kanamycin
  16883..16907   +  misc_feature   LB T-DNA repeat: left border repeat from nopaline C58 T-DNA
  16985..17159   -  polyA_signal   CaMV poly(A) signal: cauliflower mosaic virus polyadenylation signal
  17200..18210   -  CDS            HygR: aminoglycoside phosphotransferase from E. coli; aph(4)-Ia; confers resistance to hygromycin
  18249..18925   -  promoter       CaMV 35S promoter (enhanced): cauliflower mosaic virus 35S promoter with a duplicated enhancer region
>Addgene plasmid #207510 | pGEL686 | addgene full sequence | sequence record 410942 | Addgene NGS Result
GGCGCGCCTGCAGTGCAGCGTGACCCGGTCGTGCCCCTCTCTTGAGATAAGGTGAGCATTGCATGTCTAA
GTTATAAAAAATTACCACATATTTTTTTTGTCACACTTGTTTGAAGTGCAGTTTATCTATCTTTATACAT
ATATTTAAACTTTACTCTACGAATAATATAATCTATAGTACTACAATAATATCAGTGTTTTAGAGAATCA
TATAAATGAACAGTTAGACATGGTCTAAAGGACAATTGAGTATTTTGACAACAGGACTCTACAGTTTTAT
CTTTTTAGTGTGCATGTGTTCTCCTTTTTTTTTGCAAATAGCTTCACCTATATAATACTTCATCCATTTT
ATTAGTACATCCATTTAGGGTTTAGGGTTAATGGTTTTTATAGACTAATTTTTTTAGTACATCTATTTTA
TTCTATTTTAGCCTCTAAATTAAGAAAACTAAAACTCTATTTTAGTTTTTTTATTTAATAATTTAGATAT
AAAATAGAATAAAATAAAGTGACTAAAAATTAAACAAATACCCTTTAAGAAATTAAAAAAACTAAGGAAA
CATTTTTCTTGTTTCGAGTAGATAATGCCAGCCTGTTAAACGCCGTCGACGAGTCTAACGGACACCAACC
AGCGAACCAGCAGCGTCGCGTCGGGCCAAGCGAAGCAGACGGCACGGCATCTCTGTCGCTGCCTCTGGAC
CCCTCTCGAGAGTTCCGCTCCACCGTTGGACTTGCTCCGCTGTCGGCATCCAGAAATTGCGTGGCGGAGC
GGCAGACGTGAGCCGGCACGGCAGGCGGCCTCCTCCTCCTCTCACGGCACCGGCAGCTACGGGGGATTCC
TTTCCCACCGCTCCTTCGCTTTCCCTTCCTCGCCCGCCGTAATAAATAGACACCCCCTCCACACCCTCTT
TCCCCAACCTCGTGTTGTTCGGAGCGCACACACACACAACCAGAACTCCCCCAAATCCACCCGTCGGCAC
CTCCGCTTCAAGGTACGCCGCTCGTCCTCCCCCCCCCCCCCTCTCTACCTTCTCAAGATCGGCGTTCCGG
TCCATGGTTAGGGCCCGGTAGTTCTACTTCTGTTCATGTTTGTGTTAGATCCGTGTTTGTGTTAGATCCG
TGCTACTAGCGTTCGTACACGGATGCGACCTGTACGTCAGACACGTTCTGATTGCTAACTTGCCAGTGTT
TCTCTTTGGGGAATCCTGGGATGGCTCTAGCCGTTCCGCAGACGGGATCGATTTCATGATTTTTTTTGTT
TCGTTGCATAGGGTTTGGTTTGCCCTTTTCCTTTATTTCAATATATGCCGTGCACTTGTTTGTCGGGTCA
TCTTTTCATGCTTTTTTTTGTCTTGGTTGTGATGATGTGGTCTGGTTGGGCGGTCGTTCAAGATCGGAGT
AGAATTAATTCTGTTTCAAACTACCTGGTGGATTTATTAATTTTGGATCTGTATGTGTGTGCCATACATA
TTCATAGTTACGAATTGAAGATGATGGATGGAAATATCGATCTAGGATAGGTATACATGTTGATGCGGGT
TTTACTGATGCATATACAGAGATGCTTTTTGTTCGCTTGGTTGTGATGATGTGGTGTGGTTGGGCGGTCG
TTCATTCGTTCAAGATCGGAGTAGAATACTGTTTCAAACTACCTGGTGTATTTATTAATTTTGGAACTGT
ATGTGTGTGTCATACATCTTCATAGTTACGAGTTTAAGATGGATGGAAATATCGATCTAGGATAGGTATA
CATGTTGATGTGGGTTTTACTGATGCATATACATGATGGCATATGCAGCATCTATTCATATGCTCTAACC
TTGAGTACCTATCTATTATAATAAACAAGTATGTTTTATAATTATTTTGATCTTGATATACTTGGATGAT
GGCATATGCAGCAGCTATATGTGGATTTTTTTAGCCCTGCCTTCATACGCTATTTATTTGCTTGGTACTG
TTTCTTTTGTCGATGCTCACCCTGTTGTTTGGTGTTACTTCTGCAGCCTGCAGGCCATATGGACAAGAAG
TACTCGATCGGCCTCGATATTGGGACTAACTCTGTTGGCTGGGCCGTGATCACCGACGAGTACAAGGTGC
CCTCAAAGAAGTTCAAGGTCCTGGGCAACACCGATCGGCATTCCATCAAGAAGAATCTCATTGGCGCTCT
CCTGTTCGACAGCGGCGAGACGGCTGAGGCTACGCGGCTCAAGCGCACCGCCCGCAGGCGGTACACGCGC
AGGAAGAATCGCATCTGCTACCTGCAGGAGATTTTCTCCAACGAGATGGCGAAGGTTGACGATTCTTTCT
TCCACAGGCTGGAGGAGTCATTCCTCGTGGAGGAGGATAAGAAGCACGAGCGGCATCCAATCTTCGGCAA
CATTGTCGACGAGGTTGCCTACCACGAGAAGTACCCTACGATCTACCATCTGCGGAAGAAGCTCGTGGAC
TCCACAGATAAGGCGGACCTCCGCCTGATCTACCTCGCTCTGGCCCACATGATTAAGTTCAGGGGCCATT
TCCTGATCGAGGGGGATCTCAACCCGGACAATAGCGATGTTGACAAGCTGTTCATCCAGCTCGTGCAGAC
GTACAACCAGCTCTTCGAGGAGAACCCCATTAATGCGTCAGGCGTCGACGCGAAGGCTATCCTGTCCGCT
AGGCTCTCGAAGTCTCGGCGCCTCGAGAACCTGATCGCCCAGCTGCCGGGCGAGAAGAAGAACGGCCTGT
TCGGGAATCTCATTGCGCTCAGCCTGGGGCTCACGCCCAACTTCAAGTCGAATTTCGATCTCGCTGAGGA
CGCCAAGCTGCAGCTCTCCAAGGACACATACGACGATGACCTGGATAACCTCCTGGCCCAGATCGGCGAT
CAGTACGCGGACCTGTTCCTCGCTGCCAAGAATCTGTCGGACGCCATCCTCCTGTCTGATATTCTCAGGG
TGAACACCGAGATTACGAAGGCTCCGCTCTCAGCCTCCATGATCAAGCGCTACGACGAGCACCATCAGGA
TCTGACCCTCCTGAAGGCGCTGGTCAGGCAGCAGCTCCCCGAGAAGTACAAGGAGATCTTCTTCGATCAG
TCGAAGAACGGCTACGCTGGGTACATTGACGGCGGGGCCTCTCAGGAGGAGTTCTACAAGTTCATCAAGC
CGATTCTGGAGAAGATGGACGGCACGGAGGAGCTGCTGGTGAAGCTCAATCGCGAGGACCTCCTGAGGAA
GCAGCGGACATTCGATAACGGCAGCATCCCACACCAGATTCATCTCGGGGAGCTGCACGCTATCCTGAGG
AGGCAGGAGGACTTCTACCCTTTCCTCAAGGATAACCGCGAGAAGATCGAGAAGATTCTGACTTTCAGGA
TCCCGTACTACGTCGGCCCACTCGCTAGGGGCAACTCCCGCTTCGCTTGGATGACCCGCAAGTCAGAGGA
GACGATCACGCCGTGGAACTTCGAGGAGGTGGTCGACAAGGGCGCTAGCGCTCAGTCGTTCATCGAGAGG
ATGACGAATTTCGACAAGAACCTGCCAAATGAGAAGGTGCTCCCTAAGCACTCGCTCCTGTACGAGTACT
TCACAGTCTACAACGAGCTGACTAAGGTGAAGTATGTGACCGAGGGCATGAGGAAGCCGGCTTTCCTGTC
TGGGGAGCAGAAGAAGGCCATCGTGGACCTCCTGTTCAAGACCAACCGGAAGGTCACGGTTAAGCAGCTC
AAGGAGGACTACTTCAAGAAGATTGAGTGCTTCGATTCGGTCGAGATCTCTGGCGTTGAGGACCGCTTCA
ACGCCTCCCTGGGGACCTACCACGATCTCCTGAAGATCATTAAGGATAAGGACTTCCTGGACAACGAGGA
GAATGAGGATATCCTCGAGGACATTGTGCTGACACTCACTCTGTTCGAGGACCGGGAGATGATCGAGGAG
CGCCTGAAGACTTACGCCCATCTCTTCGATGACAAGGTCATGAAGCAGCTCAAGAGGAGGAGGTACACCG
GCTGGGGGAGGCTGAGCAGGAAGCTCATCAACGGCATTCGGGACAAGCAGTCCGGGAAGACGATCCTCGA
CTTCCTGAAGAGCGATGGCTTCGCGAACCGCAATTTCATGCAGCTGATTCACGATGACAGCCTCACATTC
AAGGAGGATATCCAGAAGGCTCAGGTGAGCGGCCAGGGGGACTCGCTGCACGAGCATATCGCGAACCTCG
CTGGCTCGCCAGCTATCAAGAAGGGGATTCTGCAGACCGTGAAGGTTGTGGACGAGCTGGTGAAGGTCAT
GGGCAGGCACAAGCCTGAGAACATCGTCATTGAGATGGCCCGGGAGAATCAGACCACGCAGAAGGGCCAG
AAGAACTCACGCGAGAGGATGAAGAGGATCGAGGAGGGCATTAAGGAGCTGGGGTCCCAGATCCTCAAGG
AGCACCCGGTGGAGAACACGCAGCTGCAGAATGAGAAGCTCTACCTGTACTACCTCCAGAATGGCCGCGA
TATGTATGTGGACCAGGAGCTGGATATTAACAGGCTCAGCGATTACGACGTCGATGCTATCGTTCCACAG
TCATTCCTGAAGGATGACTCCATTGACAACAAGGTCCTCACCAGGTCGGACAAGAACCGGGGCAAGTCTG
ATAATGTTCCTTCAGAGGAGGTCGTTAAGAAGATGAAGAACTACTGGCGCCAGCTCCTGAATGCCAAGCT
GATCACGCAGCGGAAGTTCGATAACCTCACAAAGGCTGAGAGGGGCGGGCTCTCTGAGCTGGACAAGGCG
GGCTTCATCAAGAGGCAGCTGGTCGAGACACGGCAGATCACTAAGCACGTTGCGCAGATTCTCGACTCAC
GGATGAACACTAAGTACGATGAGAATGACAAGCTGATCCGCGAGGTGAAGGTCATCACCCTGAAGTCAAA
GCTCGTCTCCGACTTCAGGAAGGATTTCCAGTTCTACAAGGTTCGGGAGATCAACAATTACCACCATGCC
CATGACGCGTACCTGAACGCGGTGGTCGGCACAGCTCTGATCAAGAAGTACCCAAAGCTCGAGAGCGAGT
TCGTGTACGGGGACTACAAGGTTTACGATGTGAGGAAGATGATCGCCAAGTCGGAGCAGGAGATTGGCAA
GGCTACCGCCAAGTACTTCTTCTACTCTAACATTATGAATTTCTTCAAGACAGAGATCACTCTGGCCAAT
GGCGAGATCCGGAAGCGCCCCCTCATCGAGACGAACGGCGAGACGGGGGAGATCGTGTGGGACAAGGGCA
GGGATTTCGCGACCGTCAGGAAGGTTCTCTCCATGCCACAAGTGAATATCGTCAAGAAGACAGAGGTCCA
GACTGGCGGGTTCTCTAAGGAGTCAATTCTGCCTAAGCGGAACAGCGACAAGCTCATCGCCCGCAAGAAG
GACTGGGATCCGAAGAAGTACGGCGGGTTCGACAGCCCCACTGTGGCCTACTCGGTCCTGGTTGTGGCGA
AGGTTGAGAAGGGCAAGTCCAAGAAGCTCAAGAGCGTGAAGGAGCTGCTGGGGATCACGATTATGGAGCG
CTCCAGCTTCGAGAAGAACCCGATCGATTTCCTGGAGGCGAAGGGCTACAAGGAGGTGAAGAAGGACCTG
ATCATTAAGCTCCCCAAGTACTCACTCTTCGAGCTGGAGAACGGCAGGAAGCGGATGCTGGCTTCCGCTG
GCGAGCTGCAGAAGGGGAACGAGCTGGCTCTGCCGTCCAAGTATGTGAACTTCCTCTACCTGGCCTCCCA
CTACGAGAAGCTCAAGGGCAGCCCCGAGGACAACGAGCAGAAGCAGCTGTTCGTCGAGCAGCACAAGCAT
TACCTCGACGAGATCATTGAGCAGATTTCCGAGTTCTCCAAGCGCGTGATCCTGGCCGACGCGAATCTGG
ATAAGGTCCTCTCCGCGTACAACAAGCACCGCGACAAGCCAATCAGGGAGCAGGCTGAGAATATCATTCA
TCTCTTCACCCTGACGAACCTCGGCGCCCCTGCTGCTTTCAAGTACTTCGACACAACTATCGATCGCAAG
AGGTACACAAGCACTAAGGAGGTCCTGGACGCGACCCTCATCCACCAGTCGATTACCGGCCTCTACGAGA
CGCGCATCGACCTGTCTCAGCTCGGGGGCGACGAATTCTCCGGGAGCGAGACGCCAGGCACCTCCGAGTC
GGCCACCCCAGAATCTGCCACAGTGGTGTCCGGCCAAAAGCAGGACCGCCAGGGCGGAGAACGCAGAAGG
TCCCAGCTCGATAGGGATCAGTGTGCCTACTGCAAGGAGAAGGGCCACTGGGCCAAAGACTGCCCGAAAA
AGCCGCGCGGCCCACGCGGCCCAAGGCCACAAACATCCCTCCTTAAGCGGCCAGCGGCGACGAAGAAGGC
GGGGCAGGCGAAGAAGAAGAAGTCAGGGGGTTCTAGCGGCGGTTCATCTGGCTCCGAAACACCGGGAACT
TCCGAGAGTGCTACTCCAGAATCTAGCGGTGGGTCATCTGGAGGGTCTTCCACACTTAATATTGAGGACG
AATACCGCCTGCATGAAACTAGTAAAGAACCCGACGTGAGCCTCGGTAGCACGTGGCTCTCTGATTTCCC
GCAAGCATGGGCTGAAACAGGTGGGATGGGCCTCGCTGTTCGCCAGGCTCCATTGATCATCCCACTCAAG
GCCACTTCTACACCGGTGTCCATAAAGCAATACCCAATGAGCCAGGAAGCTCGGCTTGGTATCAAGCCTC
ACATCCAAAGATTGCTTGATCAGGGAATTCTTGTCCCTTGTCAAAGTCCATGGAACACCCCTCTTCTTCC
CGTCAAAAAACCTGGGACTAACGATTATAGGCCAGTGCAAGACCTCAGGGAGGTTAACAAAAGGGTTGAA
GACATTCATCCAACAGTGCCGAATCCTTATAATCTGCTCTCAGGTTTGCCTCCAAGTCACCAGTGGTATA
CAGTGCTGGATCTTAAAGACGCATTTTTTTGTCTGCGCCTTCATCCCACTTCGCAACCTCTTTTTGCTTT
CGAATGGAGAGATCCAGAGATGGGTATCTCCGGACAGCTCACATGGACCCGGTTGCCCCAAGGCTTCAAA
AACTCCCCAACCTTGTTTAATGAAGCGCTGCACAGAGATTTGGCGGACTTCAGGATCCAGCACCCCGACT
TGATTCTCCTGCAGTATGTGGATGACCTTTTGCTTGCAGCCACATCTGAGCTTGACTGCCAACAGGGGAC
GCGCGCCCTTCTTCAGACTTTGGGAAACCTTGGGTATAGAGCCTCTGCCAAGAAGGCACAGATCTGCCAG
AAGCAAGTTAAGTATCTCGGTTATTTGCTCAAGGAGGGTCAGAGGTGGCTGACGGAGGCGAGGAAAGAAA
CGGTGATGGGCCAACCAACCCCAAAAACCCCTAGGCAACTTAGAGAGTTTCTTGGTAAAGCGGGGTTTTG
CCGGTTGTTCATTCCAGGCTTTGCCGAGATGGCCGCACCGTTGTATCCATTGACGAAACCGGGCACCCTT
TTTAATTGGGGGCCCGACCAGCAGAAGGCGTATCAGGAGATCAAGCAAGCTCTCCTGACCGCACCAGCAC
TCGGACTTCCAGATCTTACGAAACCGTTTGAGCTCTTCGTGGATGAGAAACAGGGGTATGCTAAGGGAGT
CCTCACACAAAAGTTGGGACCGTGGAGGCGGCCGGTTGCCTATCTTTCGAAAAAACTTGATCCCGTGGCG
GCTGGTTGGCCTCCCTGTCTGAGGATGGTGGCCGCGATCGCAGTCCTTACAAAAGATGCAGGGAAGTTGA
CTATGGGACAACCATTGGTCATACTTGCCCCGCACGCGGTTGAGGCCCTCGTTAAGCAGCCTCCCGATAG
GTGGCTCAGTAACGCCCGCATGACTCATTACCAGGCACTGCTTCTCGACACAGACAGGGTGCAGTTTGGT
CCCGTCGTCGCTTTGAACCCCGCCACCCTGCTGCCCCTCCCGGAGGAAGGATTGCAGCACAACTGTCTGG
ATATCTTGGCCGAAGCGCATGGGACTCGCCCGGACTTGACTGACCAGCCCCTTAGCGGCGGCAGCCCGAA
GAAAAAGAGAAAGGTGTGAGCTTATATGAAGATGAAGATGAAATATTTGGTGTGTCAAATAAAAAGCTTG
TGTGCTTAAGTTTGTGTTTTTTTCTTGGCTTGTTGTGTTATGAATTTGTGGCTTTTTCTAATATTAAATG
AATGTAAGATCACATTATAATGAATAAACAAATGTTTCTATAATCCATTGTGAATGTTTTGTTGGATCTC
TTCTGCAGCATATAACTACTGTATGTGCTATGGTATGGACTATGGAATATGATTAAAGATAAGAGGATCC
GCGGATCATGAACCAACGGCCTGGCTGTATTTGGTGGTTGTGTAGGGAGATGGGGAGAAGAAAAGCCCGA
TTCTCTTCGCTGTGATGGGCTGGATGCATGCGGGGGAGCGGGAGGCCCAAGTACGTGCACGGTGAGCGGC
CCACAGGGCGAGTGTGAGCGCGAGAGGCGGGAGGAACAGTTTAGTACCACATTGCCCAGCTAACTCGAAC
GCGACCAACTTATAAACCCGCGCGCTGTCGCTTGTGTGGAGACCTTATATTCCCCAGAACATCAGGTTAA
TGGCGTTTTTGATGTCATTTTCGCGGTGGCTGAGATCAGCCACTTCTTCCCCGATAACGGAAACCGGCAC
ACTGGCCATATCGGTGGTCATCATGCGCCAGCTTTCATCCCCGATATGCACCACCGGGTAAAGTTCACGG
GAGACTTTATCTGACAGCAGACGTGCACTGGCCAGGGGGATCACCATCCGTCGCCCGGGCGTGTCAATAA
TATCACTCTGTACATCCACAAACAGACGATAACGGCTCTCTCTTTTATAGGTGTAAACCTTAAACTGCAT
TTCACCAGCCCCTGTTCTCGTCAGCAAAAGAGCCGTTCATTTCAATAAACCGGGCGACCTCAGCCATCCC
TTCCTGATTTTCCGCTTTCCAGCGTTCGGCACGCAGACGACGGGCTTCATTCTGCATGGTTGTGCTTACC
AGACCGGAGATATTGACATCATATATGCCTTGAGCAACTGATAGCTGTCGCTGTCAACTGTCACTGTAAT
ACGCTGCTTCATAGCATACCTCTTTTTGACATACTTCGGGTATACATATCAGTATATATTCTTATACCGC
AAAAATCAGCGCGCAAATACGCATACTGTTATCTGGCTTGGTCTCTCTAGACCCAGCTTTCTTGTACAAA
GTTGGCATTACTGCGAGCTCAAACTATCAGTGTTTGACAGGATATATTGGCGGGTAAACCTAAGAGAAAA
GAGCGTTTATTAGAATAATCGGATATTTAAAAGGGCGTGAAAAGGTTTATCCGTTCGTCCATTTGTATGT
GCATGCCAACCACAGGGTTCCCCTCGGGATCAAAGTACTTTGATCCAACCCCTCCGCTGCTATAGTGCAG
TCGGCTTCTGACGTTCAGTGCAGCCGTCTTCTGAAAACGACATGTCGCACAAGTCCTAAGTTACGCGACA
GGCTGCCGCCCTGCCCTTTTCCTGGCGTTTTCTTGTCGCGTGTTTTAGTCGCATAAAGTAGAATACTTGC
GACTAGAACCGGAGACATTACGCCATGAACAAGAGCGCCGCCGCTGGCCTGCTGGGCTATGCCCGCGTCA
GCACCGACGACCAGGACTTGACCAACCAACGGGCCGAACTGCACGCGGCCGGCTGCACCAAGCTGTTTTC
CGAGAAGATCACCGGCACCAGGCGCGACCGCCCGGAGCTGGCCAGGATGCTTGACCACCTACGCCCTGGC
GACGTTGTGACAGTGACCAGGCTAGACCGCCTGGCCCGCAGCACCCGCGACCTACTGGACATTGCCGAGC
GCATCCAGGAGGCCGGCGCGGGCCTGCGTAGCCTGGCAGAGCCGTGGGCCGACACCACCACGCCGGCCGG
CCGCATGGTGTTGACCGTGTTCGCCGGCATTGCCGAGTTCGAGCGTTCCCTAATCATCGACCGCACCCGG
AGCGGGCGCGAGGCCGCCAAGGCCCGAGGCGTGAAGTTTGGCCCCCGCCCTACCCTCACCCCGGCACAGA
TCGCGCACGCCCGCGAGCTGATCGACCAGGAAGGCCGCACCGTGAAAGAGGCGGCTGCACTGCTTGGCGT
GCATCGCTCGACCCTGTACCGCGCACTTGAGCGCAGCGAGGAAGTGACGCCCACCGAGGCCAGGCGGCGC
GGTGCCTTCCGTGAGGACGCATTGACCGAGGCCGACGCCCTGGCGGCCGCCGAGAATGAACGCCAAGAGG
AACAAGCATGAAACCGCACCAGGACGGCCAGGACGAACCGTTTTTCATTACCGAAGAGATCGAGGCGGAG
ATGATCGCGGCCGGGTACGTGTTCGAGCCGCCCGCGCACGGCTCAACCGTGCGGCTGCATGAAATCCTGG
CCGGTTTGTCTGATGCCAAGCTGGCGGCCTGGCCGGCCAGCTTGGCCGCTGAAGAAACCGAGCGCCGCCG
TCTAAAAAGGTGATGTGTATTTGAGTAAAACAGCTTGCGTCATGCGGTCGCTGCGTATATGATGCGATGA
GTAAATAAACAAATACGCAAGGGGAACGCATGAAGGTTATCGCTGTACTTAACCAGAAAGGCGGGTCAGG
CAAGACGACCATCGCAACCCATCTAGCCCGCGCCCTGCAACTCGCCGGGGCCGATGTTCTGTTAGTCGAT
TCCGATCCCCAGGGCAGTGCCCGCGATTGGGCGGCCGTGCGGGAAGATCAACCGCTAACCGTTGTCGGCA
TCGACCGCCCGACGATTGACCGCGACGTGAAGGCCATCGGCCGGCGCGACTTCGTAGTGATCGACGGAGC
GCCCCAGGCGGCGGACTTGGCTGTGTCCGCGATCAAGGCAGCCGACTTCGTGCTGATTCCGGTGCAGCCA
AGCCCTTACGACATATGGGCCACCGCCGACCTGGTGGAGCTGGTTAAGCAGCGCATTGAGGTCACGGATG
GAAGGCTACAAGCGGCCTTTGTCGTGTCGCGGGCGATCAAAGGCACGCGCATCGGCGGTGAGGTTGCCGA
GGCGCTGGCCGGGTACGAGCTGCCCATTCTTGAGTCCCGTATCACGCAGCGCGTGAGCTACCCAGGCACT
GCCGCCGCCGGCACAACCGTTCTTGAATCAGAACCCGAGGGCGACGCTGCCCGCGAGGTCCAGGCGCTGG
CCGCTGAAATTAAATCAAAACTCATTTGAGTTAATGAGGTAAAGAGAAAATGAGCAAAAGCACAAACACG
CTAAGTGCCGGCCGTCCGAGCGCACGCAGCAGCAAGGCTGCAACGTTGGCCAGCCTGGCAGACACGCCAG
CCATGAAGCGGGTCAACTTTCAGTTGCCGGCGGAGGATCACACCAAGCTGAAGATGTACGCGGTACGCCA
AGGCAAGACCATTACCGAGCTGCTATCTGAATACATCGCGCAGCTACCAGAGTAAATGAGCAAATGAATA
AATGAGTAGATGAATTTTAGCGGCTAAAGGAGGCGGCATGGAAAATCAAGAACAACCAGGCACCGACGCC
GTGGAATGCCCCATGTGTGGAGGAACGGGCGGTTGGCCAGGCGTAAGCGGCTGGGTTGCCTGCCGGCCCT
GCAATGGCACTGGAACCCCCAAGCCCGAGGAATCGGCGTGAGCGGTCGCAAACCATCCGGCCCGGTACAA
ATCGGCGCGGCGCTGGGTGATGACCTGGTGGAGAAGTTGAAGGCCGCGCAGGCCGCCCAGCGGCAACGCA
TCGAGGCAGAAGCACGCCCCGGTGAATCGTGGCAAGCGGCCGCTGATCGAATCCGCAAAGAATCCCGGCA
ACCGCCGGCAGCCGGTGCGCCGTCGATTAGGAAGCCGCCCAAGGGCGACGAGCAACCAGATTTTTTCGTT
CCGATGCTCTATGACGTGGGCACCCGCGATAGTCGCAGCATCATGGACGTGGCCGTTTTCCGTCTGTCGA
AGCGTGACCGACGAGCTGGCGAGGTGATCCGCTACGAGCTTCCAGACGGGCACGTAGAGGTTTCCGCAGG
GCCGGCCGGCATGGCCAGTGTGTGGGATTACGACCTGGTACTGATGGCGGTTTCCCATCTAACCGAATCC
ATGAACCGATACCGGGAAGGGAAGGGAGACAAGCCCGGCCGCGTGTTCCGTCCACACGTTGCGGACGTAC
TCAAGTTCTGCCGGCGAGCCGATGGCGGAAAGCAGAAAGACGACCTGGTAGAAACCTGCATTCGGTTAAA
CACCACGCACGTTGCCATGCAGCGTACGAAGAAGGCCAAGAACGGCCGCCTGGTGACGGTATCCGAGGGT
GAAGCCTTGATTAGCCGCTACAAGATCGTAAAGAGCGAAACCGGGCGGCCGGAGTACATCGAGATCGAGC
TAGCTGATTGGATGTACCGCGAGATCACAGAAGGCAAGAACCCGGACGTGCTGACGGTTCACCCCGATTA
CTTTTTGATCGATCCCGGCATCGGCCGTTTTCTCTACCGCCTGGCACGCCGCGCCGCAGGCAAGGCAGAA
GCCAGATGGTTGTTCAAGACGATCTACGAACGCAGTGGCAGCGCCGGAGAGTTCAAGAAGTTCTGTTTCA
CCGTGCGCAAGCTGATCGGGTCAAATGACCTGCCGGAGTACGATTTGAAGGAGGAGGCGGGGCAGGCTGG
CCCGATCCTAGTCATGCGCTACCGCAACCTGATCGAGGGCGAAGCATCCGCCGGTTCCTAATGTACGGAG
CAGATGCTAGGGCAAATTGCCCTAGCAGGGGAAAAAGGTCGAAAAGGCCTCTTTCCTGTGGATAGCACGT
ACATTGGGAACCCAAAGCCGTACATTGGGAACCGGAACCCGTACATTGGGAACCCAAAGCCGTACATTGG
GAACCGGTCACACATGTAAGTGACTGATATAAAAGAGAAAAAAGGCGATTTTTCCGCCTAAAACTCTTTA
AAACTTATTAAAACTCTTAAAACCCGCCTGGCCTGTGCATAACTGTCTGGCCAGCGCACAGCCGAAGAGC
TGCAAAAAGCGCCTACCCTTCGGTCGCTGCGCTCCCTACGCCCCGCCGCTTCGCGTCGGCCTATCGCGGC
CGCTGGCCGCTCAAAAATGGCTGGCCTACGGCCAGGCAATCTACCAGGGCGCGGACAAGCCGCGCCGTCG
CCACTCGACCGCCGGCGCCCACATCAAGGCACCCTGCCTCGCGCGTTTCGGTGATGACGGTGAAAACCTC
TGACACATGCAGCTCCCGGAAACGGTCACAGCTTGTCTGTAAGCGGATGCCGGGAGCAGACAAGCGCGTC
AGCGGGTGTTGGCGGGTGTCGGGGCGCAGCCATGACCCAGTCACGTAGCGATAGCGGAGTGTATACTGGC
TTAACTATGCGGCATCAGAGCAGATTGTACTGAGAGTGCACCATATGCGGTGTGAAATACCGCACAGATG
CGTAAGGAGAAAATACCGCATCAGGCGCTCTTCCGCTTCCTCGCTCACTGACTCGCTGCGCTCGGTCGTT
CGGCTGCGGCGAGCGGTATCAGCTCACTCAAAGGCGGTAATACGGTTATCCACAGAATCAGGGGATAACG
CAGGAAAGAACATGTGAGCAAAAGGCCAGCAAAAGGCCAGGAACCGTAAAAAGGCCGCGTTGCTGGCGTT
TTTCCATAGGCTCCGCCCCCCTGACGAGCATCACAAAAATCGACGCTCAAGTCAGAGGTGGCGAAACCCG
ACAGGACTATAAAGATACCAGGCGTTTCCCCCTGGAAGCTCCCTCGTGCGCTCTCCTGTTCCGACCCTGC
CGCTTACCGGATACCTGTCCGCCTTTCTCCCTTCGGGAAGCGTGGCGCTTTCTCATAGCTCACGCTGTAG
GTATCTCAGTTCGGTGTAGGTCGTTCGCTCCAAGCTGGGCTGTGTGCACGAACCCCCCGTTCAGCCCGAC
CGCTGCGCCTTATCCGGTAACTATCGTCTTGAGTCCAACCCGGTAAGACACGACTTATCGCCACTGGCAG
CAGCCACTGGTAACAGGATTAGCAGAGCGAGGTATGTAGGCGGTGCTACAGAGTTCTTGAAGTGGTGGCC
TAACTACGGCTACACTAGAAGGACAGTATTTGGTATCTGCGCTCTGCTGAAGCCAGTTACCTTCGGAAAA
AGAGTTGGTAGCTCTTGATCCGGCAAACAAACCACCGCTGGTAGCGGTGGTTTTTTTGTTTGCAAGCAGC
AGATTACGCGCAGAAAAAAAGGATCTCAAGAAGATCCTTTGATCTTTTCTACGGGGTCTGACGCTCAGTG
GAACGAAAACTCACGTTAAGGGCTGATGAATCCCCTAATGATTTTTATCAAAATCATTAAGTTAAGGTAG
ATACACATCTTGTCATATGATCAAATGGTTTCGCCAAAAATCAATAATCAGACAACAAAATGTGCGAACT
CGATATTTTACACGACTCTCTTTACCAATTCTGCCCCGAATTACACTTAAAACGACTCAACAGCTTAACG
TTGGCTTGCCACGCCTTACTTGACTGTAAAACTCTCACTCTTACCGAACTTGGCCGTAACCTGCCAACCA
AAGCGAGAACAAAACATAACATCAAACGAATCGACCGATTGTTAGGTAATCGTCACCTCCACAAAGAGCG
ACTCGCTGTATACCGTTGGCATGCTAGCTTTATCTGTTCGGGCAATACGATGCCCATTGTACTTGTTGAC
TGGTCTGATATCCGTGAGCAAAAACGGCTTATGGTATTGCGAGCTTCAGTCGCACTACACGGTCGTTCTG
TTACTCTTTATGAGAAAGCGTTCCCGCTTTCAGAGCAATGTTCAAAGAAAGCTCATGACCAATTTCTAGC
CGACCTTGCGAGCATTCTACCGAGTAACACCACACCGCTCATTGTCAGTGATGCTGGCTTTAAAGTGCCA
TGGTATAAATCCGTTGAGAAGCTGGGTTGGTACTGGTTAAGTCGAGTAAGAGGAAAAGTACAATATGCAG
ACCTAGGAGCGGAAAACTGGAAACCTATCAGCAACTTACATGATATGTCATCTAGTCACTCAAAGACTTT
AGGCTATAAGAGGCTGACTAAAAGCAATCCAATCTCATGCCAAATTCTATTGTATAAATCTCGCTCTAAA
GGCCGAAAAAATCAGCGCTCGACACGGACTCATTGTCACCACCCGTCACCTAAAATCTACTCAGCGTCGG
CAAAGGAGCCATGGATTCTAGCAACTAACTTACCTGTTGAAATTCGAACACCCAAACAACTTGTTAATAT
CTATTCGAAGCGAATGCAGATTGAAGAAACCTTCCGAGACTTGAAAAGTCCTGCCTACGGACTAGGCCTA
CGCCATAGCCGAACGAGCAGCTCAGAGCGTTTTGATATCATGCTGCTAATCGCCCTGATGCTTCAACTAA
CATGTTGGCTTGCGGGCGTTCATGCTCAGAAACAAGGTTGGGACAAGCACTTCCAGGCTAACACAGTCAG
AAATCGAAACGTACTCTCAACAGTTCGCTTAGGCATGGAAGTTTTGCGGCATTCTGGCTACACAATAACA
AGGGAAGACTTACTCGTGGCTGCAACCCTACTAGCTCAAAATTTATTCACACATGGTTACGCTTTGGGGA
AATTATGAGGGGATCTCTCAGCGTTAAGGGATTTTGGTCATGCATTCTAGGTACTAAAACAATTCATCCA
GTAAAATATAATATTTTATTTTCTCCCAATCAGGCTTGATCCCCAGTAAGTCAAAAAATAGCTCGACATA
CTGTTCTTCCCCGATATCCTCCCTGATCGACCGGACGCAGAAGGCAATGTCATACCACTTGTCCGCCCTG
CCGCTTCTCCCAAGATCAATAAAGCCACTTACTTTGCCATCTTTCACAAAGATGTTGCTGTCTCCCAGGT
CGCCGTGGGAAAAGACAAGTTCCTCTTCGGGCTTTTCCGTCTTTAAAAAATCATACAGCTCGCGCGGATC
TTTAAATGGAGTGTCTTCTTCCCAGTTTTCGCAATCCACATCGGCCAGATCGTTATTCAGTAAGTAATCC
AATTCGGCTAAGCGGCTGTCTAAGCTATTCGTATAGGGACAATCCGATATGTCGATGGAGTGAAAGAGCC
TGATGCACTCCGCATACAGCTCGATAATCTTTTCAGGGCTTTGTTCATCTTCATACTCTTCCGAGCAAAG
GACGCCATCGGCCTCACTCATGAGCAGATTGCTCCAGCCATCATGCCGTTCAAAGTGCAGGACCTTTGGA
ACAGGCAGCTTTCCTTCCAGCCATAGCATCATGTCCTTTTCCCGTTCCACATCATAGGTGGTCCCTTTAT
ACCGGCTGTCCGTCATTTTTAAATATAGGTTTTCATTTTCTCCCACCAGCTTATATACCTTAGCAGGAGA
CATTCCTTCCGTATCTTTTACGCAGCGGTATTTTTCGATCAGTTTTTTCAATTCCGGTGATATTCTCATT
TTAGCCATTTATTATTTCCTTCCTCTTTTCTACAGTATTTAAAGATACCCCAAGAAGCTAATTATAACAA
GACGAACTCCAATTCACTGTTCCTTGCATTCTAAAACCTTAAATACCAGAAAACAGCTTTTTCAAAGTTG
TTTTCAAAGTTGGCGTATAACATAGTATCGACGGAGCCGATTTTGAAACCGCGGTGATCACAGGCAGCAA
CGCTCTGTCATCGTTACAATCAACATGCTACCCTCCGCGAGATCATCCGTGTTTCAAACCCGGCAGCTTA
GTTGCCGTTCTTCCGAATAGCATCGGTAACATGAGCAAAGTCTGCCGCCTTACAACGGCTCTCCCGCTGA
CGCCGTCCCGGACTGATGGGCTGCCTGTATCGAGTGGTGATTTTGTGCCGAGCTGCCGGTCGGGGAGCTG
TTGGCTGGCTGGTGGCAGGATATATTGTGGTGTAAACAAATTGACGCTTAGACAACTTAATAACACATTG
CGGACGTTTTTAATGTACTGAATTAACGCCGAATTAATTCGGGGGATCTGGATTTTAGTACTGGATTTTG
GTTTTAGGAATTAGAAATTTTATTGATAGAAGTATTTTACAAATACAAATACATACTAAGGGTTTCTTAT
ATGCTCAACACATGAGCGAAACCCTATAGGAACCCTAATTCCCTTATCTGGGAACTACTCACACATTATT
ATGGAGAAAATAGAGCTTGTCGATCGTTAATTAATCACCTCCAAGATCCCGGACGAGTGCTGGGGCGTCG
GTTTCCACTATCGGCGAGTACTTCTACACAGCCATCGGTCCAGACGGCCGCGCTTCTGCGGGCGATTTGT
GTACGCCCGACAGTCCCGGCTCCGGATCGGACGATTGCGTCGCATCGACCCTGCGCCCAAGCTGCATCAT
CGAAATTGCCGTCAACCAAGCTCTGATAGAGTTGGTCAAGACCAATGCGGAGCATATACGCCCGGAGCCG
CGGCGATCCTGCAAGCTCCGGATGCCTCCGCTCGAAGTAGCGCGTCTGCTGCTCCATACAAGCCAACCAC
GGCCTCCAGAAGAAGATGTTGGCGACCTCGTATTGGGAATCCCCGAACATCGCCTCGCTCCAGTCAATGA
CCGCTGTTATGCGGCCATTGTCCGTCAGGACATTGTTGGAGCCGAAATCCGCGTGCACGAGGTGCCGGAC
TTCGGGGCAGTCCTCGGCCCAAAGCATCAGCTCATCGAGAGCCTGCGCGACGGACGCACTGACGGTGTCG
TCCATCACAGTTTGCCAGTGATACACATGGGGATCAGCAATCGCGCATATGAAATCACGCCATGTAGTGT
ATTGACCGATTCCTTGCGGTCCGAATGGGCCGAACCCGCTCGTCTGGCTAAGATCGGCCGCAGCGATCGC
ATCCATGGCCTCCGCGACCGGCTGCAGAACAGCGGGCAGTTCGGTTTCAGGCAGGTCTTGCAACGTGACA
CCCTGTGCACGGCGGGAGATGCAATAGGTCAGGCTCTCGCTGAATTCCCCAATGTCAAGCACTTCCGGAA
TCGGGAGCGCGGCCGATGCAAAGTGCCGATAAACATAACGATCTTTGTAGAAACCATCGGCGCAGCTATT
TACCCGCAGGACATATCCACGCCCTCCTACATCGAAGCTGAAAGCACGAGATTCTTCGCCCTCCGAGAGC
TGCATCAGGTCGGACACGCTGTCGAACTTTTCGATCAGAAACTTCTCGACAGACGTCGCGGTGAGTTCAG
GCTTTTTCATCCTAGGAGAGATAGATTTGTAGAGAGAGACTGGTGATTTCAGCGTGTCCTCTCCAAATGA
AATGAACTTCCTTATATAGAGGAAGGGTCTTGCGAAGGATAGTGGGATTGTGCGTCATCCCTTACGTCAG
TGGAGATATCACATCAATCCACTTGCTTTGAAGACGTGGTTGGAACGTCTTCTTTTTCCACGATGCTCCT
CGTGGGTGGGGGTCCATCTTTGGGACCACTGTCGGCAGAGGCATCTTGAACGATAGCCTTTCCTTTATCG
CAATGATGGCATTTGTAGGTGCCACCTTCCTTTTCTACTGTCCTTTTGATGAAGTGACAGATAGCTGGGC
AATGGAATCCGAGGAGGTTTCCCGATATTACCCTTTGTTGAAAAGTCTCAATAGCCCTTTGGTCTTCTGA
GACTGTATCTTTGATATTCTTGGAGTAGACGAGAGTGTCGTGCTCCACCATGTTCACATCAATCCACTTG
CTTTGAAGACGTGGTTGGAACGTCTTCTTTTTCCACGATGCTCCTCGTGGGTGGGGGTCCATCTTTGGGA
CCACTGTCGGCAGAGGCATCTTGAACGATAGCCTTTCCTTTATCGCAATGATGGCATTTGTAGGTGCCAC
CTTCCTTTTCTACTGTCCTTTTGATGAAGTGACAGATAGCTGGGCAATGGAATCCGAGGAGGTTTCCCGA
TATTACCCTTTGTTGAAAAGTCTCAATAGCCCTTTGGTCTTCTGAGACTGTATCTTTGATATTCTTGGAG
TAGACGAGAGTGTCGTGCTCCACCATG
